Addgene plasmid #177723: pPLN-hFluc-DM-HA-GFP11-KDEL
Purpose: DM Firefly luciferase reporter fused to a prolactin signal sequence for ER targeting and KDEL for ER retention with an HA tag and the eleventh β-strand of GFP added to the C-terminus
Depositing lab: Erik Böttger. Depositing organization: University of Zurich. Publication: ER-misfolded proteins become sequestered with mitochondria and impair mitochondrial function. Cortes Sanchon A, Santhosh Kumar H, Mantovani M, Osinnii I, Mateos JM, Kaech A, Shcherbakov D, Akbergenov R, Bottger EC. Commun Biol. 2021 Dec 2;4(1):1350. doi: 10.1038/s42003-021-02873-w. PubMed 34857875.
Backbone
  Vector backbone: phFluc-WT
  Backbone manufacturer: Addgene #177714
  Vector type: Mammalian Expression, Bacterial Expression
  Selectable markers: Hygromycin
Growth in bacteria
  Bacterial resistance: Ampicillin, 100 μg/mL
  Growth temperature: 37°C
  Growth strain: DH5alpha
  Copy number: High Copy
Gene/Insert
  Gene/Insert name: hFlucDM
  Insert size (bp): 1947
  Mutation: R188Q, R261Q (Destabilized Mutant)
  Tag / fusion protein: Prolactin Signal Sequence (N terminal on insert); HA (C terminal on insert); GFP11 (C terminal on insert); KDEL (C terminal on insert)
Terms and licenses: Academic/Nonprofit Terms; Industry Terms: Not Available to Industry
How to cite: pPLN-hFluc-DM-HA-GFP11-KDEL was a gift from Erik Böttger (Addgene plasmid # 177723 ; http://n2t.net/addgene:177723 ; RRID:Addgene_177723)
