[The description below was written by a language model from this plasmid's Addgene catalogue record and pLannotate feature annotations shown in this document.]
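Description:
pPLN-hFluc-DM-HA-GFP11-KDEL is a 6.8 kb mammalian expression plasmid built on the phFluc-WT backbone. It encodes an ER-targeted, conformationally destabilized firefly luciferase. It is propagated in E. coli at high copy from a ColE1/pUC-type origin with ampicillin selection (AmpR, β-lactamase). For selection in mammalian cells it carries a hygromycin B phosphotransferase gene driven by the SV40 enhancer/early promoter and followed by a synthetic poly(A) signal. A second synthetic poly(A) signal and an RNA polymerase II pause site from the human α2 globin gene lie upstream of the expression cassette, where such elements normally limit read-through transcription from the backbone. The short tetracycline-resistance and SV40 large T antigen fragments in the annotation appear to be backbone remnants rather than functional genes.

The reporter is expressed from the human CMV immediate early enhancer and promoter. The open reading frame begins with a fragment of human prolactin that provides the signal sequence for import into the endoplasmic reticulum. This is followed by a synthetic luc2-type firefly luciferase carrying the R188Q and R261Q substitutions, which define the destabilized "DM" variant. According to the catalogue entry, the C-terminus carries an HA epitope, the eleventh β-strand of GFP (GFP11) and a KDEL ER-retention motif. Only the HA portion was picked up by the automated annotation. An SV40 poly(A) signal is annotated downstream of the coding region, on the opposite strand.

GFP11 is the small fragment of split GFP, which fluoresces only when complemented by GFP1-10, so the tag can report the compartment in which the protein resides. The associated study examined ER-misfolded proteins that become sequestered with mitochondria, consistent with use of this construct as a misfolding-prone ER reporter.
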