Features (pLannotate 1.2.2; 16 found; start..end, strand, type, name):
     62..1099    +  CDS            HygR: hygromycin B phosphotransferase confers resistance to hygromycin
   1123..1171    +  polyA_signal   poly(A) signal: synthetic polyadenylation signal
   1187..1318    +  CDS            TcR (fragment): tetracycline efflux protein; tet; confers resistance to tetracycline
   1498..2086    -  rep_origin     ori: high-copy-number ColE1/pMB1/pBR322/pUC origin of replication
   2286..3146    -  CDS            AmpR: β-lactamase confers resistance to ampicillin, carbenicillin, and related antibiotics
   3147..3188    -  promoter       AmpR promoter (fragment): bla
   3251..3299    +  polyA_signal   poly(A) signal: synthetic polyadenylation signal
   3313..3404    +  misc_feature   pause site: RNA polymerase II transcriptional pause signal from the human α2 globin gene
   3557..3934    +  enhancer       CMV enhancer: human cytomegalovirus immediate early enhancer
   3936..4135    +  promoter       CMV promoter: human cytomegalovirus (CMV) immediate early promoter
   4205..4288    +  CDS            PRL (fragment): PRL_HUMAN - Experimental evidence at protein level: Swiss-Prot protein existence level 1. Prolactin acts primarily on the mammary gland by promoting lactation. From Homo sapiens (Human).
   4331..5977    +  CDS            luciferase: firefly luciferase synthetic luc2 version of the luciferase gene
   6014..6040    +  CDS            3xHA (fragment): three tandem HA epitope tags
   6195..6316    -  polyA_signal   SV40 poly(A) signal: SV40 polyadenylation signal
   6342..6473    -  CDS            LT_SV40 (fragment): Experimental evidence at protein level: Swiss-Prot protein existence level 1. Isoform 17kT antigen targets host RBL2 for degradation and promotes cell proliferation. Transactivates host cyclin A promoter through its J domain. From Simian virus 40 (SV40).
   6510..31      +  promoter       SV40 promoter (across the origin): SV40 enhancer and early promoter
>Addgene plasmid #177723 | pPLN-hFluc-DM-HA-GFP11-KDEL | addgene full sequence | sequence record 352618 | Addgene NGS Result
AGGCTTTTTTGGAGGCCTAGGCTTTTGCAAAAAGCTCGATTCTTCTGACACTAGCGCCACCATGAAGAAG
CCCGAACTCACCGCTACCAGCGTTGAAAAATTTCTCATCGAGAAGTTCGACAGTGTGAGCGACCTGATGC
AGTTGTCGGAGGGCGAAGAGAGCCGAGCCTTCAGCTTCGATGTCGGCGGACGCGGCTATGTACTGCGGGT
GAATAGCTGCGCTGATGGCTTCTACAAAGACCGCTACGTGTACCGCCACTTCGCCAGCGCTGCACTACCC
ATCCCCGAAGTGTTGGACATCGGCGAGTTCAGCGAGAGCCTGACATACTGCATCAGTAGACGCGCCCAAG
GCGTTACTCTCCAAGACCTCCCCGAAACAGAGCTGCCTGCTGTGTTACAGCCTGTCGCCGAAGCTATGGA
TGCTATTGCCGCCGCCGACCTCAGTCAAACCAGCGGCTTCGGCCCATTCGGGCCCCAAGGCATCGGCCAG
TACACAACCTGGCGGGATTTCATTTGCGCCATTGCTGATCCCCATGTCTACCACTGGCAGACCGTGATGG
ACGACACCGTGTCCGCCAGCGTAGCTCAAGCCCTGGACGAACTGATGCTGTGGGCCGAAGACTGTCCCGA
GGTGCGCCACCTCGTCCATGCCGACTTCGGCAGCAACAACGTCCTGACCGACAACGGCCGCATCACCGCC
GTAATCGACTGGTCCGAAGCTATGTTCGGGGACAGTCAGTACGAGGTGGCCAACATCTTCTTCTGGCGGC
CCTGGCTGGCTTGCATGGAGCAGCAGACTCGCTACTTCGAGCGCCGGCATCCCGAGCTGGCCGGCAGCCC
TCGTCTGCGAGCCTACATGCTGCGCATCGGCCTGGATCAGCTCTACCAGAGCCTCGTGGACGGCAACTTC
GACGATGCTGCCTGGGCTCAAGGCCGCTGCGATGCCATCGTCCGCAGCGGGGCCGGCACCGTCGGTCGCA
CACAAATCGCTCGCCGGAGCGCAGCCGTATGGACCGACGGCTGCGTCGAGGTGCTGGCCGACAGCGGCAA
CCGCCGGCCCAGTACACGACCGCGCGCTAAGGAGGTAGGTCGAGTTTAAACTCTAGAACCGGTCATGGCC
GCAATAAAATATCTTTATTTTCATTACATCTGTGTGTTGGTTTTTTGTGTGTTCGAACTAGATGCTGTCG
ACCGATGCCCTTGAGAGCCTTCAACCCAGTCAGCTCCTTCCGGTGGGCGCGGGGCATGACTATCGTCGCC
GCACTTATGACTGTCTTCTTTATCATGCAACTCGTAGGACAGGTGCCGGCAGCGCTCTTCCGCTTCCTCG
CTCACTGACTCGCTGCGCTCGGTCGTTCGGCTGCGGCGAGCGGTATCAGCTCACTCAAAGGCGGTAATAC
GGTTATCCACAGAATCAGGGGATAACGCAGGAAAGAACATGTGAGCAAAAGGCCAGCAAAAGGCCAGGAA
CCGTAAAAAGGCCGCGTTGCTGGCGTTTTTCCATAGGCTCCGCCCCCCTGACGAGCATCACAAAAATCGA
CGCTCAAGTCAGAGGTGGCGAAACCCGACAGGACTATAAAGATACCAGGCGTTTCCCCCTGGAAGCTCCC
TCGTGCGCTCTCCTGTTCCGACCCTGCCGCTTACCGGATACCTGTCCGCCTTTCTCCCTTCGGGAAGCGT
GGCGCTTTCTCATAGCTCACGCTGTAGGTATCTCAGTTCGGTGTAGGTCGTTCGCTCCAAGCTGGGCTGT
GTGCACGAACCCCCCGTTCAGCCCGACCGCTGCGCCTTATCCGGTAACTATCGTCTTGAGTCCAACCCGG
TAAGACACGACTTATCGCCACTGGCAGCAGCCACTGGTAACAGGATTAGCAGAGCGAGGTATGTAGGCGG
TGCTACAGAGTTCTTGAAGTGGTGGCCTAACTACGGCTACACTAGAAGAACAGTATTTGGTATCTGCGCT
CTGCTGAAGCCAGTTACCTTCGGAAAAAGAGTTGGTAGCTCTTGATCCGGCAAACAAACCACCGCTGGTA
GCGGTGGTTTTTTTGTTTGCAAGCAGCAGATTACGCGCAGAAAAAAAGGATCTCAAGAAGATCCTTTGAT
CTTTTCTACGGGGTCTGACGCTCAGTGGAACGAAAACTCACGTTAAGGGATTTTGGTCATGAGATTATCA
AAAAGGATCTTCACCTAGATCCTTTTAAATTAAAAATGAAGTTTTAAATCAATCTAAAGTATATATGAGT
AAACTTGGTCTGACAGCGGCCGCAAATGCTAAACCACTGCAGTGGTTACCAGTGCTTGATCAGTGAGGCA
CCGATCTCAGCGATCTGCCTATTTCGTTCGTCCATAGTGGCCTGACTCCCCGTCGTGTAGATCACTACGA
TTCGTGAGGGCTTACCATCAGGCCCCAGCGCAGCAATGATGCCGCGAGAGCCGCGTTCACCGGCCCCCGA
TTTGTCAGCAATGAACCAGCCAGCAGGGAGGGCCGAGCGAAGAAGTGGTCCTGCTACTTTGTCCGCCTCC
ATCCAGTCTATGAGCTGCTGTCGTGATGCTAGAGTAAGAAGTTCGCCAGTGAGTAGTTTCCGAAGAGTTG
TGGCCATTGCTACTGGCATCGTGGTATCACGCTCGTCGTTCGGTATGGCTTCGTTCAACTCTGGTTCCCA
GCGGTCAAGCCGGGTCACATGATCACCCATATTATGAAGAAATGCAGTCAGCTCCTTAGGGCCTCCGATC
GTTGTCAGAAGTAAGTTGGCCGCGGTGTTGTCGCTCATGGTAATGGCAGCACTACACAATTCTCTTACCG
TCATGCCATCCGTAAGATGCTTTTCCGTGACCGGCGAGTACTCAACCAAGTCGTTTTGTGAGTAGTGTAT
ACGGCGACCAAGCTGCTCTTGCCCGGCGTCTATACGGGACAACACCGCGCCACATAGCAGTACTTTGAAA
GTGCTCATCATCGGGAATCGTTCTTCGGGGCGGAAAGACTCAAGGATCTTGCCGCTATTGAGATCCAGTT
CGATATAGCCCACTCTTGCACCCAGTTGATCTTCAGCATCTTTTACTTTCACCAGCGTTTCGGGGTGTGC
AAAAACAGGCAAGCAAAATGCCGCAAAGAAGGGAATGAGTGCGACACGAAAATGTTGGATGCTCATACTC
GTCCTTTTTCAATATTATTGAAGCATTTATCAGGGTTACTAGTACGTCTCTCAAGGATAAGTAAGTAATA
TTAAGGTACGGGAGGTATTGGACAGGCCGCAATAAAATATCTTTATTTTCATTACATCTGTGTGTTGGTT
TTTTGTGTGAATCGATAGTACTAACATACGCTCTCCATCAAAACAAAACGAAACAAAACAAACTAGCAAA
ATAGGCTGTCCCCAGTGCAAGTGCAGGTGCCAGAACATTTCTCTGGCCTAACTGGCCTCAATATTGGCCA
TTAGCCATATTATTCATTGGTTATATAGCATAAATCAATATTGGCTATTGGCCATTGCATACGTTGTATC
TATATCATAATATGTACATTTATATTGGCTCATGTCCAATATGACCGCCATGTTGGCATTGATTATTGAC
TAGTTATTAATAGTAATCAATTACGGGGTCATTAGTTCATAGCCCATATATGGAGTTCCGCGTTACATAA
CTTACGGTAAATGGCCCGCCTGGCTGACCGCCCAACGACCCCCGCCCATTGACGTCAATAATGACGTATG
TTCCCATAGTAACGCCAATAGGGACTTTCCATTGACGTCAATGGGTGGAGTATTTACGGTAAACTGCCCA
CTTGGCAGTACATCAAGTGTATCATATGCCAAGTCCGCCCCCTATTGACGTCAATGACGGTAAATGGCCC
GCCTGGCATTATGCCCAGTACATGACCTTACGGGACTTTCCTACTTGGCAGTACATCTACGTATTAGTCA
TCGCTATTACCATGGTGATGCGGTTTTGGCAGTACACCAATGGGCGTGGATAGCGGTTTGACTCACGGGG
ATTTCCAAGTCTCCACCCCATTGACGTCAATGGGAGTTTGTTTTGGCACCAAAATCAACGGGACTTTCCA
AAATGTCGTAATAACCCCGCCCCGTTGACGCAAATGGGCGGTAGGCGTGTACGGTGGGAGGTCTATATAA
GCAGAGCTCGTTTAGTGAACCGTCAGATCACTAGAAGCTTGGCAACAGTACCGTGATACAACCACACTCG
AGCCATGAACATCAAAGGATCGCCATGGAAAGGGTCCCTCCTGCTGCTGCTGGTGTCAAACCTGCTCCTG
TGCCAGAGCGTGGCCCCCTGGAATTCAGCTTGGCAATCCGGTACTGTTGGTAAAGCCACCGAAGATGCCA
AAAACATTAAGAAGGGCCCAGCGCCATTCTACCCACTCGAAGACGGGACCGCCGGCGAGCAGCTGCACAA
AGCCATGAAGCGCTACGCCCTGGTGCCCGGCACCATCGCCTTTACCGACGCACATATCGAGGTGGACATT
ACCTACGCCGAGTACTTCGAGATGAGCGTTCGGCTGGCAGAAGCTATGAAGCGCTATGGGCTGAATACAA
ACCATCGGATCGTGGTGTGCAGCGAGAATAGCTTGCAGTTCTTCATGCCCGTGTTGGGTGCCCTGTTCAT
CGGTGTGGCTGTGGCCCCAGCTAACGACATCTACAACGAGCGCGAGCTGCTGAACAGCATGGGCATCAGC
CAGCCCACCGTCGTATTCGTGAGCAAGAAAGGGCTGCAAAAGATCCTCAACGTGCAAAAGAAGCTACCGA
TCATACAAAAGATCATCATCATGGATAGCAAGACCGACTACCAGGGCTTCCAAAGCATGTACACCTTCGT
GACTTCCCATTTGCCACCCGGCTTCAACGAGTACGACTTCGTGCCCGAGAGCTTCGACCAGGACAAAACC
ATCGCCCTGATCATGAACAGTAGTGGCAGTACCGGATTGCCCAAGGGCGTAGCCCTACCGCACCGCACCG
CTTGTGTCCGATTCAGTCATGCCCGCGACCCCATCTTCGGCAACCAGATCATCCCCGACACCGCTATCCT
CAGCGTGGTGCCATTTCACCACGGCTTCGGCATGTTCACCACGCTGGGCTACTTGATCTGCGGCTTTCAA
GTCGTGCTCATGTACCGCTTCGAGGAGGAGCTATTCTTGCGCAGCTTGCAAGACTATAAGATTCAATCTG
CCCTGCTGGTGCCCACACTATTTAGCTTCTTCGCTAAGAGCACTCTCATCGACAAGTACGACCTAAGCAA
CTTGCACGAGATCGCCAGCGGCGGGGCGCCGCTCAGCAAGGAGGTAGGTGAGGCCGTGGCCAAACGCTTC
CACCTACCAGGCATCCGCCAGGGCTACGGCCTGACAGAAACAACCAGCGCCATTCTGATCACCCCCGAAG
GGGACGACAAGCCTGGCGCAGTAGGCAAGGTGGTGCCCTTCTTCGAGGCTAAGGTGGTGGACTTGGACAC
CGGTAAGACACTGGGTGTGAACCAGCGCGGCGAGCTGTGCGTCCGTGGCCCCATGATCATGAGCGGCTAC
GTTAACAACCCCGAGGCTACAAACGCTCTCATCGACAAGGACGGCTGGCTGCACAGCGGCGACATCGCCT
ACTGGGACGAGGACGAGCACTTCTTCATCGTGGACCGGCTGAAGAGCCTGATCAAATACAAGGGCTACCA
GGTAGCCCCAGCCGAACTGGAGAGCATCCTGCTGCAACACCCCAACATCTTCGACGCCGGGGTCGCCGGC
CTGCCCGACGACGATGCCGGCGAGCTGCCCGCCGCAGTCGTCGTGCTGGAACACGGTAAAACCATGACCG
AGAAGGAGATCGTGGACTATGTGGCCAGCCAGGTTACAACCGCCAAGAAGCTGCGCGGTGGTGTTGTGTT
CGTGGACGAGGTGCCTAAAGGACTGACCGGCAAGTTGGACGCCCGCAAGATCCGCGAGATTCTCATTAAG
GCCAAGAAGGGCGGCAAGATCGCCGTGATCCCCGGGGGATCGGGTGACGGTCCGGTCGCCACCTACCCAT
ACGATGTTCCAGATTACGCTGGTCGACGGATCGGTGGTGGTTCTGGAGGCGGTTCTATGAGAGATCATAT
GGTTTTGCATGAATATGTTAATGCTGCTGGTATTACTAAAAAGACCAAAGATGAACTCTAATAATTCTAG
AGTCGGGGCGGCCGGCCGCTTCGAGCAGACATGATAAGATACATTGATGAGTTTGGACAAACCACAACTA
GAATGCAGTGAAAAAAATGCTTTATTTGTGAAATTTGTGATGCTATTGCTTTATTTGTAACCATTATAAG
CTGCAATAAACAAGTTAACAACAACAATTGCATTCATTTTATGTTTCAGGTTCAGGGGGAGGTGTGGGAG
GTTTTTTAAAGCAAGTAAAACCTCTACAAATGTGGTAAAATCGATAAGGATCCGTTTGCGTATTGGGCGC
TCTTCCGCTGATCTGCGCAGCACCATGGCCTGAAATAACCTCTGAAAGAGGAACTTGGTTAGCTACCTTC
TGAGGCGGAAAGAACCAGCTGTGGAATGTGTGTCAGTTAGGGTGTGGAAAGTCCCCAGGCTCCCCAGCAG
GCAGAAGTATGCAAAGCATGCATCTCAATTAGTCAGCAACCAGGTGTGGAAAGTCCCCAGGCTCCCCAGC
AGGCAGAAGTATGCAAAGCATGCATCTCAATTAGTCAGCAACCATAGTCCCGCCCCTAACTCCGCCCATC
CCGCCCCTAACTCCGCCCAGTTCCGCCCATTCTCCGCCCCATGGCTGACTAATTTTTTTTATTTATGCAG
AGGCCGAGGCCGCCTCTGCCTCTGAGCTATTCCAGAAGTAGTGAGG
